Addgene plasmid #23606: pDONR223-HSPB8
Depositing lab: William Hahn & David Root. Depositing organization: Dana-Farber Cancer Institute. Publication: COT drives resistance to RAF inhibition through MAP kinase pathway reactivation. Johannessen CM, Boehm JS, Kim SY, Thomas SR, Wardwell L, Johnson LA, Emery CM, Stransky N, Cogdill AP, Barretina J, Caponigro G, Hieronymus H, Murray RR, Salehi-Ashtiani K, Hill DE, Vidal M, Zhao JJ, Yang X, Alkan O, Kim S, Harris JL, Wilson CJ, Myer VE, Finan PM, Root DE, Roberts TM, Golub T, Flaherty KT, Dummer R, Weber BL, Sellers WR, Schlegel R, Wargo JA, Hahn WC, Garraway LA. Nature. 2010 Dec 16;468(7326):968-72. doi: 10.1038/nature09627 PubMed 21107320.
Backbone
  Vector backbone: pDONR223
  Backbone manufacturer: Invitrogen
  Backbone size w/o insert (bp): 5005
  Vector type: Gateway Donor vector
Growth in bacteria
  Bacterial resistance: Spectinomycin, 50 μg/mL
  Growth temperature: 37°C
  Growth strain: DH5alpha
  Copy number: High Copy
Gene/Insert
  Gene/Insert name: HSPB8 (alt name: heat shock 22kDa protein 8)
  Species: H. sapiens (human)
  Insert size (bp): 591
  Entrez Gene: HSPB8 (a.k.a. CMT2L, DHMN2, E2IG1, H11, HMN2, HMN2A, HSP22)
  Cloning method: Gateway Cloning
  Sequencing primers: 5′ M13pUC-fwd; 3′ M13rev
Terms and licenses: Academic/Nonprofit Terms; Industry Terms: Not Available to Industry
Depositor comments: The ORF has no Stop codon. This design enables easy recombination into a destination vector to add an epitope tag of choice and Stop codon to the ORF. Do NOT use this plasmid directly for transfections. A set of 4 custom lentiviral vectors is available ( pLX301 (http://www.addgene.org/25895/) , pLX302 (http://www.addgene.org/25896/) , pLX303 (http://www.addgene.org/25897/) , pLX304 (http://www.addgene.org/25890/) ) to be used to express these ORFs in mammalian cells. These plasmids are not included in the kit and must be ordered separately.
How to cite: pDONR223-HSPB8 was a gift from William Hahn & David Root (Addgene plasmid # 23606 ; http://n2t.net/addgene:23606 ; RRID:Addgene_23606)
