[The description below was written by a language model from this plasmid's Addgene catalogue record.]
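Description:
pDONR223-HSPB8 is a Gateway entry clone built on the Invitrogen pDONR223 donor backbone (about 5 kb without insert), carrying the open reading frame of human HSPB8, also known as heat shock 22 kDa protein 8, HSP22 or H11. It is a high-copy bacterial plasmid maintained in standard E. coli cloning strains under spectinomycin selection. The record does not include a feature table, so the origin of replication and the exact recombination sites are not itemised. As a clone made by Gateway recombination into a donor vector, the roughly 590 bp insert would be expected to sit between attL-type sites. It can be sequenced from the flanking M13 forward and reverse primer sites.

The ORF was deliberately cloned without a stop codon. This "open" configuration lets the coding sequence be moved by Gateway recombination into a destination vector that supplies a C-terminal epitope tag of choice together with the stop codon. The plasmid itself is a shuttle and storage vehicle rather than an expression construct. No promoter driving the insert is recorded, and the depositors state that it should not be used directly for transfection. For expression in mammalian cells they point to a companion set of Gateway-compatible lentiviral destination vectors (pLX301 to pLX304), which are obtained separately.

The clone belongs to a distributed kit of such ORF entry clones. The associated publication concerns resistance to RAF inhibition arising through reactivation of the MAP kinase pathway, which suggests a role in gain-of-function expression studies, although the record does not spell out how this particular ORF was used.
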