>Addgene plasmid #23606 | pDONR223-HSPB8 | depositor partial sequence | sequence record 10717 | Author sequence
ATGGCTGACGGTCAGATGCCCTTCTCCTGCCACTACCCAAGCCGCCTGCGCCGAGACCCCTTCCGGGACT
CTCCCCTCTCCTCTCGCCTGCTGGATGATGGCTTTGGCATGGACCCCTTCCCAGACGACTTGACAGCCTC
TTGGCCCGACTGGGCTCTGCCTCGTCTCTCCTCCGCCTGGCCAGGCACCCTAAGGTCGGGCATGGTGCCC
CGGGGCCCCACTGCCACCGCCAGGTTTGGGGTGCCTGCCGAGGGCAGGACCCCCCCACCCTTCCCTGGGG
AGCCCTGGAAAGTGTGTGTGAATGTGCACAGCTTCAAGCCAGAGGAGTTGATGGTGAAGACCAAAGATGG
ATACGTGGAGGTGTCTGGCAAACATGAAGAGAAACAGCAAGAAGGTGGCATTGTTTCTAAGAACTTCACA
AAGAAAATCCAGCTTCCTGCAGAGGTGGATCCTGTGACAGTATTTGCCTCACTTTCCCCAGAGGGTCTGC
TGATCATCGAAGCTCCCCAGGTCCCTCCTTACTCAACATTTGGAGAGAGCAGTTTCAACAACGAGCTTCC
CCAGGACAGCCAGGAAGTCACCTGTACCTGA
