>Addgene plasmid #23606 | pDONR223-HSPB8 | addgene partial sequence | sequence record 29391 | 23606 with M13pUC-fwd
TCGGGCCCAATAATGATTTTATTTTGACTGATAGTGACCTGTTCGTTGCAACAAATTGATGAGCAATGCT
TTTTTATAATGCCAACTTTGTACAAAAAAGTTGGCATGGCTGACGGTCAGATGCCCTTCTCCTGCCACTA
CCCAAGCCGCCTGCGCCGAGACCCCTTCCGGGACTCTCCCCTCTCCTCTCGCCTGCTGGATGATGGCTTT
GGCATGGACCCCTTCCCAGACGACTTGACAGCCTCTTGGCCCGACTGGGCTCTGCCTCGTCTCTCCTCCG
CCTGGCCAGGCACCCTAAGGTCGGGCATGGTGCCCCGGGGCCCCACTGCCACCGCCAGGTTTGGGGTGCC
TGCCGAGGGCAGGACCCCCCCACCCTTCCCTGGGGAGCCCTGGAAAGTGTGTGTGAATGTGCACAGCTTC
AAGCCAGAGGAGTTGATGGTGAAGACCAAAGATGGATACGTGGAGGTGTCTGGCAAACATGAAGAGAAAC
AGCAAGAAGGTGGCATTGTTTCTAAGAACTTCACAAAGAAAATCCAGCTTCCTGCAGAGGTGGATCCTGT
GACAGTATTTGCCTCACTTTCCCCAGAGGGTCTGCTGATCATCGAAGCTCCCCAGGTC
